Addgene plasmid #160554: pUPD P35S (GB0552)
Purpose: 35s promoter for N-terminal fusions
Depositing lab: Diego Orzaez. Depositing organization: Agencia Estatal Consejo Superior de Investigaciones Científicas, M.P. Publication: GB3.0: a platform for plant bio-design that connects functional DNA elements with associated biological data. Vazquez-Vilar M, Quijano-Rubio A, Fernandez-Del-Carmen A, Sarrion-Perdigones A, Ochoa-Fernandez R, Ziarsolo P, Blanca J, Granell A, Orzaez D. Nucleic Acids Res. 2017 Feb 28;45(4):2196-2209. doi: 10.1093/nar/gkw1326. PubMed 28053117.
Backbone
  Vector backbone: pUPD
  Backbone manufacturer: self-made; derived from pGEMT-Easy manufactured by Promega
  Vector type: Synthetic Biology
Growth in bacteria
  Bacterial resistance: Ampicillin, 100 μg/mL
  Growth temperature: 37°C
  Growth strain: DH5alpha
  Copy number: High Copy
Gene/Insert
  Gene/Insert name: 35s
  Species: Cauliflower mosaic virus
  Insert size (bp): 291
  Mutation: BsaI and BsmBI sites removed
  Cloning method: Restriction Enzyme; 5′ cloning site BsmBI (destroyed during cloning); 3′ cloning site BsmBI (destroyed during cloning)
  Sequencing primers: 5′ T7; 3′ SP6
Terms and licenses: Academic/Nonprofit Terms; Industry Terms: Not Available to Industry
Depositor comments: Compatible with GoldenBraid; insert can be released with BsaI
How to cite: pUPD P35S (GB0552) was a gift from Diego Orzaez (Addgene plasmid # 160554 ; http://n2t.net/addgene:160554 ; RRID:Addgene_160554)
