[The description below was written by a language model from this plasmid's Addgene catalogue record and pLannotate feature annotations shown in this document.]
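Description:
pUPD P35S (GB0552) is a GoldenBraid level-0 part plasmid that stores a domesticated cauliflower mosaic virus 35S promoter as a standardised, reusable DNA element for plant synthetic biology. The backbone is pUPD, the universal part domesticator vector, derived from pGEM-T Easy. It is maintained in E. coli at high copy through a ColE1/pUC-type origin and selected with ampicillin via the β-lactamase gene. Remnants of the parental cloning vector are visible in the annotation: an f1 origin, lacZα and lac promoter/operator fragments, and T7 and SP6 promoters that flank the insert and serve as sequencing primer sites.

The payload is the strong constitutive 35S promoter, including its minimal core region. The annotation also detects a short fragment of the tobacco mosaic virus Ω translational enhancer just downstream, which suggests a leader segment is included in the part. Internal BsaI and BsmBI sites were removed so the part is compatible with type IIS assembly. It was inserted through BsmBI sites that were destroyed in cloning, and it can be released with BsaI for one-pot assembly into transcriptional units. The stated purpose is a promoter for N-terminal fusions, meaning the part is designed to be joined to a separate N-terminal tag or signal module ahead of a coding sequence rather than directly to a complete CDS.

The catalogue lists a 291 bp insert, whereas the annotated promoter region and surrounding sequence in the 4,087 nt record appear longer; the record does not explain this difference. A short hit to a hornet peptide is almost certainly a spurious annotation match.
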