Features (pLannotate 1.2.2; 16 found; start..end, strand, type, name):
    620..964     +  promoter       CaMV 35S promoter: strong constitutive promoter from cauliflower mosaic virus
    917..963     +  promoter       minimal CaMV 35S promoter: minimal 35S promoter from cauliflower mosaic virus
    996..1021    +  misc_feature   TMV Ω (fragment): translational enhancer from the tobacco mosaic virus 5'-leader sequence (Gallie et al., 1988)
   1064..1126    -  CDS            VESPI_VESMG (fragment): Experimental evidence at protein level: Swiss-Prot protein existence level 1. Shows contractile activity on isolated ileum smooth muscle. From Vespa magnifica (Hornet).
   1138..1156    -  promoter       SP6 promoter: promoter for bacteriophage SP6 RNA polymerase
   1198..1214    -  protein_bind   lac operator: The lac repressor binds to the lac operator to inhibit transcription in E. coli. This inhibition can be relieved by adding lactose or isopropyl-β-D-thiogalactopyranoside (IPTG). lac repressor encoded by lacI
   1222..1252    -  promoter       lac promoter: promoter for the E. coli lac operon
   1267..1288    -  protein_bind   CAP binding site: CAP binding activates transcription in the presence of cAMP. E. coli catabolite activator protein
   1301..1393    -  CDS            lacI (fragment): lac repressor; lacI; The lac repressor binds to the lac operator to inhibit transcription in E. coli. This inhibition can be relieved by adding lactose or isopropyl-β-D-thiogalactopyranoside (IPTG).
   1576..2164    -  rep_origin     ori: high-copy-number ColE1/pMB1/pBR322/pUC origin of replication
   2335..3195    -  CDS            AmpR: β-lactamase; bla; confers resistance to ampicillin, carbenicillin, and related antibiotics
   3196..3300    -  promoter       AmpR promoter: bla
   3327..3377    +  misc_feature   bom (fragment): basis of mobility region from pBR322
   3378..3833    -  rep_origin     f1 ori (sequence partly withheld): f1 bacteriophage origin of replication; arrow indicates direction of (+) strand synthesis
   3837..3994    -  CDS            lacZα (fragment): LacZα fragment of β-galactosidase; lacZ fragment
   3997..4015    +  promoter       T7 promoter: promoter for bacteriophage T7 RNA polymerase
>Addgene plasmid #160554 | pUPD P35S (GB0552) | addgene full sequence | sequence record 318059 | Addgene NGS Result
CTCGGGAGACTAGAGCCAAGCTGATCTCCTTTGCCCCGGAGATCACCATGGACGACTTTCTCTATCTCTA
CGATCTAGGAAGAAAGTTCGACGGAGAAGGTGACGATACCATGTTCACCACCGATAATGAGAAGATTAGC
CTCTTCAATTTCAGAAAGAATGCTGACCCACAGATGGTTAGAGAGGCCTACGCGGCAGGTCTGATCAAGA
CGATCTACCCGAGTAATAATCTCCAGGAGATCAAATACCTTCCCAAGAAGGTTAAAGATGCAGTCAAAAG
ATTCAGGACTAACTGCATCAAGAACACAGAGAAAGATATATTTCTCAAGATCAGAAGTACTATTCCAGTA
TGGACGATTCAAGGCTTGCTTCATAAACCAAGGCAAGTAATAGAGATTGGAGTCTCTAAGAAAGTAGTTC
CTACTGAATCAAAGGCCATGGAGTCAAAAATTCAGATCGAGGATCTAACAGAACTCGCCGTGAAGACTGG
CGAACAGTTCATACAGAGTCTTTTACGACTCAATGACAAGAAGAAAATCTTCGTCAACATGGTGGAGCAC
GACACTCTCGTCTACTCCAAGAATATCAAAGATACAGTCTCAGAAGACCAAAGGGCTATTGAGACTTTTC
AACAAAGGGTAATATCGGGAAACCTCCTCGGATTCCATTGCCCAGCTATCTGTCACTTCATCAAAAGGAC
AGTAGAAAAGGAAGGTGGCACCTACAAATGCCATCATTGCGATAAAGGAAAGGCTATCGTTCAAGATGCC
CCTGCCGACAGTGGTCCCAAAGATGGACCCCCACCCACGAGGAGCATCGTGGAAAAAGAAGACGTTCCAA
CCACGTCTTCAAAGCAAGTGGATTGATGTGATATCTCCACTGACGTAAGGGATGACGCACAATCCCACTA
TCCTTCGCAAGACCCTTCCTCTATATAAGGAAGTTCATTTCATTTGGAGAGGACTCCGGTATTTTTACAA
CAATTACCACAACAAAACAAACAACAAACAACATTACAATTTACTATTCTAGTCGACCATCGAGACCACT
CATCGCCCATCACTAGTGAATTCGCGGCCGCCTGCAGGTCGACCATATGGGAGAGCTCCCAACGCGTTGG
ATGCATAGCTTGAGTATTCTATAGTGTCACCTAAATAGCTTGGCGTAATCATGGTCATAGCTGTTTCCTG
TGTGAAATTGTTATCCGCTCACAATTCCACACAACATACGAGCCGGAAGCATAAAGTGTAAAGCCTGGGG
TGCCTAATGAGTGAGCTAACTCACATTAATTGCGTTGCGCTCACTGCCCGCTTTCCAGTCGGGAAACCTG
TCGTGCCAGCTGCATTAATGAATCGGCCAACGCGCGGGGAGAGGCGGTTTGCGTATTGGGCGCTCTTCCG
CTTCCTCGCTCACTGACTCGCTGCGCTCGGTCGTTCGGCTGCGGCGAGCGGTATCAGCTCACTCAAAGGC
GGTAATACGGTTATCCACAGAATCAGGGGATAACGCAGGAAAGAACATGTGAGCAAAAGGCCAGCAAAAG
GCCAGGAACCGTAAAAAGGCCGCGTTGCTGGCGTTTTTCCATAGGCTCCGCCCCCCTGACGAGCATCACA
AAAATCGACGCTCAAGTCAGAGGTGGCGAAACCCGACAGGACTATAAAGATACCAGGCGTTTCCCCCTGG
AAGCTCCCTCGTGCGCTCTCCTGTTCCGACCCTGCCGCTTACCGGATACCTGTCCGCCTTTCTCCCTTCG
GGAAGCGTGGCGCTTTCTCATAGCTCACGCTGTAGGTATCTCAGTTCGGTGTAGGTCGTTCGCTCCAAGC
TGGGCTGTGTGCACGAACCCCCCGTTCAGCCCGACCGCTGCGCCTTATCCGGTAACTATCGTCTTGAGTC
CAACCCGGTAAGACACGACTTATCGCCACTGGCAGCAGCCACTGGTAACAGGATTAGCAGAGCGAGGTAT
GTAGGCGGTGCTACAGAGTTCTTGAAGTGGTGGCCTAACTACGGCTACACTAGAAGAACAGTATTTGGTA
TCTGCGCTCTGCTGAAGCCAGTTACCTTCGGAAAAAGAGTTGGTAGCTCTTGATCCGGCAAACAAACCAC
CGCTGGTAGCGGTGGTTTTTTTGTTTGCAAGCAGCAGATTACGCGCAGAAAAAAAGGATCTCAAGAAGAT
CCTTTGATCTTTTCTACGGGGTCTGACGCTCAGTGGAACGAAAACTCACGTTAAGGGATTTTGGTCATGA
GATTATCAAAAAGGATCTTCACCTAGATCCTTTTAAATTAAAAATGAAGTTTTAAATCAATCTAAAGTAT
ATATGAGTAAACTTGGTCTGACAGTTACCAATGCTTAATCAGTGAGGCACCTATCTCAGCGATCTGTCTA
TTTCGTTCATCCATAGTTGCCTGACTCCCCGTCGTGTAGATAACTACGATACGGGAGGGCTTACCATCTG
GCCCCAGTGCTGCAATGATACCGCGCGACCCACGCTCACCGGCTCCAGATTTATCAGCAATAAACCAGCC
AGCCGGAAGGGCCGAGCGCAGAAGTGGTCCTGCAACTTTATCCGCCTCCATCCAGTCTATTAATTGTTGC
CGGGAAGCTAGAGTAAGTAGTTCGCCAGTTAATAGTTTGCGCAACGTTGTTGCCATTGCTACAGGCATCG
TGGTGTCACGCTCGTCGTTTGGTATGGCTTCATTCAGCTCCGGTTCCCAACGATCAAGGCGAGTTACATG
ATCCCCCATGTTGTGCAAAAAAGCGGTTAGCTCCTTCGGTCCTCCGATCGTTGTCAGAAGTAAGTTGGCC
GCAGTGTTATCACTCATGGTTATGGCAGCACTGCATAATTCTCTTACTGTCATGCCATCCGTAAGATGCT
TTTCTGTGACTGGTGAGTACTCAACCAAGTCATTCTGAGAATAGTGTATGCGGCGACCGAGTTGCTCTTG
CCCGGCGTCAATACGGGATAATACCGCGCCACATAGCAGAACTTTAAAAGTGCTCATCATTGGAAAACGT
TCTTCGGGGCGAAAACTCTCAAGGATCTTACCGCTGTTGAGATCCAGTTCGATGTAACCCACTCGTGCAC
CCAACTGATCTTCAGCATCTTTTACTTTCACCAGCGTTTCTGGGTGAGCAAAAACAGGAAGGCAAAATGC
CGCAAAAAAGGGAATAAGGGCGACACGGAAATGTTGAATACTCATACTCTTCCTTTTTCAATATTATTGA
AGCATTTATCAGGGTTATTGTCTCATGAGCGGATACATATTTGAATGTATTTAGAAAAATAAACAAATAG
GGGTTCCGCGCACATTTCCCCGAAAAGTGCCACCTGATGCGGTGTGAAATACCGCACAGATGCGTAAGGA
GAAAATACCGCATCAGGAAATTGTAAGCGTTAATATTTTGTTAAAATTCGCGTTAAATTTTTGTTAAATC
AGCTCATTTTTTAACCAATAGGCCGAAATCGGCAAAATCCCTTATAAATCAAAAGAATAGACCGAGATAG
GGT
[37 nt withheld, positions 3504-3540]
AAAGAACGTGGACTCCAACGTCAAAGGGCGAAAAACCGTCTATCAGGGCGCTGGCCCACTACGTGAACCA
TCACCCT
[91 nt withheld, positions 3618-3708]
G
[124 nt withheld, positions 3710-3833]
CCATTCGCCATTCAGGCTGCGCAACTGTTGGGAAGGGCGATCGGTGCGGGCCTCTTCGCTATTACGCCAG
CTGGCGAAAGGGGGATGTGCTGCAAGGCGATTAAGTTGGGTAACGCCAGGGTTTTCCCAGTCACGACGTT
GTAAAACGACGGCCAGTGAATTGTAATACGACTCACTATAGGGCGAATTGGGCCCGACGTCGCATGCTCC
CGGCCGCCATGGCGGCCGCGGGAATTCGATGGGCGATGAGTGGT
